>Addgene plasmid #21159 | HA-Q79-GFP | addgene partial sequence | sequence record 27400 | 21159 with CMV-F
AATAGCAGAGCTGGTTTAGTGANCGTCAGATCCGCTAGCGCTACCGGACTCAGATCTCGAGCTCAAGCTT
GGCGCCACCATGGTGTACCCCTACGACGTGCCCGACTATGCCAGCCTGGGTACCGAAAAACAGCAGCAAA
AGCAGCAACAGCAGCAGCAGCAGCAGCAGCAGCAGCAGCAGCAGCAGCAGCAGCAGCAGCAGCAGCAGCA
GCAGCAGCAGCAGCAGCAGCAGCAGCAGCAGCAGCAGCAGCAGCAGCAGCAGCAGCAGCAGCAGCAGCAG
CAGCAGCAGCAGCAGCAGCAGCAGCAGCAGCAGCAGCAGCAGCAGCAGCAGCAGCAGCAGCAGCGGGACC
CAGCTAGAGGGCCCGGGATCCACCGGCCGGTCGCCACCATGGTGAGCAANNGCGAGGAGCTGTTCA
