>Addgene plasmid #21159 | HA-Q79-GFP | addgene partial sequence | sequence record 27401 | 21159 with EGFP-N
GCTCTCGCCCTTGCTCACCATGGTGGCGACCGGCCGGTGGATCCCGGGCCCTCTAGCTGGGTCCCGCTGC
TGCTGCTGCTGCTGCTGCTGCTGCTGCTGCTGCTGCTGCTGCTGCTGCTGCTGCTGCTGCTGCTGCTGCT
GCTGCTGCTGCTGCTGCTGCTGCTGCTGCTGCTGCTGCTGCTGCTGCTGCTGCTGCTGCTGCTGCTGCTG
CTGCTGCTGCTGCTGCTGCTGCTGCTGCTGCTGCTGCTGCTGCTGCTGCTG
