[The description below was written by a language model from this plasmid's Addgene catalogue record.]
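Description:
HA-Q79-GFP is a mammalian expression plasmid built on a pEGFP backbone and selected in bacteria with kanamycin. The insert, placed by restriction enzyme cloning, encodes an HA epitope tag joined to what the name indicates is an expanded tract of 79 glutamines, with GFP fused at the C terminus of the insert. The record does not say where the HA tag sits, although the construct name suggests it comes before the polyglutamine stretch. It also does not state the promoter, the polyadenylation signal, the origin of replication, any mammalian selection marker, or the source gene or species from which the polyglutamine sequence was derived. No feature table is provided, so these elements cannot be confirmed beyond what the backbone name implies.

The design gives two independent handles on a single aggregation-prone polypeptide. The GFP moiety allows direct fluorescence visualisation of the fusion protein's distribution in transfected cells, such as diffuse signal versus inclusions. The HA epitope allows antibody-based detection by immunoblotting, immunoprecipitation or immunostaining. The associated publication concerns the role of oligomerization in expanded polyglutamine neurodegenerative disorders, so the construct fits use as a cellular model for the self-association, aggregation and toxicity of long polyglutamine tracts in cultured mammalian cells. It could also serve to test conditions or agents that alter these behaviours. The record lists distribution under academic and nonprofit terms only.
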