Addgene plasmid #21159: HA-Q79-GFP
Depositing lab: Junying Yuan. Publication: Pivotal role of oligomerization in expanded polyglutamine neurodegenerative disorders. Sanchez I, Mahlke C, Yuan J. Nature. 2003 Jan 23. 421(6921):373-9. 10.1038/nature01301 PubMed 12540902.
Backbone
  Vector backbone: PEGFP
  Vector type: Mammalian Expression
Growth in bacteria
  Bacterial resistance: Kanamycin, 50 μg/mL
  Growth temperature: 37°C
  Growth strain: DH5alpha
  Copy number: Unknown
Gene/Insert
  Gene/Insert name: HA-Q79-GFP
  Tag / fusion protein: HA; GFP (C terminal on insert)
  Cloning method: Restriction Enzyme
  Sequencing primers: 5′ n/a
Terms and licenses: Academic/Nonprofit Terms; Industry Terms: Not Available to Industry
How to cite: HA-Q79-GFP was a gift from Junying Yuan (Addgene plasmid # 21159 ; http://n2t.net/addgene:21159 ; RRID:Addgene_21159)
